>Addgene plasmid #12242 | pLOX-EWgfp | depositor full sequence | sequence record 7254 | Author sequence
AGTTGGAAGGGCTAATTCACTCCCAAAGAAGACAAGATATCCTTGATCTGTGGATCTACCACACACAAGG
CTACTTCCCTGATTAGCAGAACTACACACCAGGGCCAGGGGTCAGATATCCACTGACCTTTGGATGGTGC
TACAAGCTAGTACCAGTTGAGCCAGATAAGGTAGAAGAGGCCAATAAAGGAGAGAACACCAGCTTGTTAC
ACCCTGTGAGCCTGCATGGGATGGATGACCCGGAGAGAGAAGTGTTAGAGTGGAGGTTTGACAGCCGCCT
AGCATTTCATCACGTGGCCCGAGAGCTGCATCCGGAGTACTTCAAGAACTGCTGATATCGAGCTTGCTAC
AAGGGACTTTCCGCTGGGGACTTTCCAGGGAGGCGTGGCCTGGGCGGGACTGGGGAGTGGCGAGCCCTCA
GATCCTGCATATAAGCAGCTGCTTTTTGCCTGTACTGGGTCTCTCTGGTTAGACCAGATCTGAGCCTGGG
AGCTCTCTGGCTAACTAGGGAACCCACTGCTTAAGCCTCAATAAAGCTTGCCTTGAGTGCTTCAAGTAGT
GTGTGCCCGTCTGTTGTGTGACTCTGGTAACTAGAGATCCCTCAGACCCTTTTAGTCAGTGTGGAAAATC
TCTAGCAGTGGCGCCCGAACAGGGACTTGAAAGCGAAAGGGAAACCAGAGGAGCTCTCTCGACGCAGGAC
TCGGCTTGCTGAAGCGCGCACGGCAAGAGGCGAGGGGCGGCGACTGGTGAGTACGCCAAAAATTTTGACT
AGCGGAGGCTAGAAGGAGAGAGATGGGTGCGAGAGCGTCAGTATTAAGCGGGGGAGAATTAGATCGCGAT
GGGAAAAAATTCGGTTAAGGCCAGGGGGAAAGAAAAAATATAAATTAAAACATATAGTATGGGCAAGCAG
GGAGCTAGAACGATTCGCAGTTAATCCTGGCCTGTTAGAAACATCAGAAGGCTGTAGACAAATACTGGGA
CAGCTACAACCATCCCTTCAGACAGGATCAGAAGAACTTAGATCATTATATAATACAGTAGCAACCCTCT
ATTGTGTGCATCAAAGGATAGAGATAAAAGACACCAAGGAAGCTTTAGACAAGATAGAGGAAGAGCAAAA
CAAAAGTAAGACCACCGCACAGCAAGCGGCCGCTGATCTTCAGACCTGGAGGAGGAGATATGAGGGACAA
TTGGAGAAGTGAATTATATAAATATAAAGTAGTAAAAATTGAACCATTAGGAGTAGCACCCACCAAGGCA
AAGAGAAGAGTGGTGCAGAGAGAAAAAAGAGCAGTGGGAATAGGAGCTTTGTTCCTTGGGTTCTTGGGAG
CAGCAGGAAGCACTATGGGCGCAGCGTCAATGACGCTGACGGTACAGGCCAGACAATTATTGTCTGGTAT
AGTGCAGCAGCAGAACAATTTGCTGAGGGCTATTGAGGCGCAACAGCATCTGTTGCAACTCACAGTCTGG
GGCATCAAGCAGCTCCAGGCAAGAATCCTGGCTGTGGAAAGATACCTAAAGGATCAACAGCTCCTGGGGA
TTTGGGGTTGCTCTGGAAAACTCATTTGCACCACTGCTGTGCCTTGGAATGCTAGTTGGAGTAATAAATC
TCTGGAACAGATTTGGAATCACACGACCTGGATGGAGTGGGACAGAGAAATTAACAATTACACAAGCTTA
ATACACTCCTTAATTGAAGAATCGCAAAACCAGCAAGAAAAGAATGAACAAGAATTATTGGAATTAGATA
AATGGGCAAGTTTGTGGAATTGGTTTAACATAACAAATTGGCTGTGGTATATAAAATTATTCATAATGAT
AGTAGGAGGCTTGGTAGGTTTAAGAATAGTTTTTGCTGTACTTTCTATAGTGAATAGAGTTAGGCAGGGA
TATTCACCATTATCGTTTCAGACCCACCTCCCAACCCCGAGGGGACCCGACAGGCCCGAAGGAATAGAAG
AAGAAGGTGGAGAGAGAGACAGAGACAGATCCATTCGATTAGTGAACGGATCTCGACGGTATCGATAAGC
TTTGCAAAGATGGATAAAGTTTTAAACAGAGAGGAATCTTTGCAGCTAATGGACCTTCTAGGTCTTGAAA
GGAGTGGGAATTGGCTCCGGTGCCCGTCAGTGGGCAGAGCGCACATCGCCCACAGTCCCCGAGAAGTTGG
GGGGAGGGGTCGGCAATTGAACCGGTGCCTAGAGAAGGTGGCGCGGGGTAAACTGGGAAAGTGATGTCGT
GTACTGGCTCCGCCTTTTTCCCGAGGGTGGGGGAGAACCGTATATAAGTGCAGTAGTCGCCGTGAACGTT
CTTTTTCGCAACGGGTTTGCCGCCAGAACACAGGTAAGTGCCGTGTGTGGTTCCCGCGGGCCTGGCCTCT
TTACGGGTTATGGCCCTTGCGTGCCTTGAATTACTTCCACTGGCTGCAGTACGTGATTCTTGATCCCGAG
CTTCGGGTTGGAAGTGGGTGGGAGAGTTCGAGGCCTTGCGCTTAAGGAGCCCCTTCGCCTCGTGCTTGAG
TTGAGGCCTGGCCTGGGCGCTGGGGCCGCCGCGTGCGAATCTGGTGGCACCTTCGCGCCTGTCTCGCTGC
TTTCGATAAGTCTCTAGCCATTTAAAATTTTTGATGACCTGCTGCGACGCTTTTTTTCTGGCAAGATAGT
CTTGTAAATGCGGGCCAAGATCTGCACACTGGTATTTCGGTTTTTGGGGCCGCGGGCGGCGACGGGGCCC
GTGCGTCCCAGCGCACATGTTCGGCGAGGCGGGGCCTGCGAGCGCGGCCACCGAGAATCGGACGGGGGTA
GTCTCAAGCTGGCCGGCCTGCTCTGGTGCCTGGCCTCGCGCCGCCGTGTATCGCCCCGCCCTGGGCGGCA
AGGCTGGCCCGGTCGGCACCAGTTGCGTGAGCGGAAAGATGGCCGCTTCCCGGCCCTGCTGCAGGGAGCT
CAAAATGGAGGACGCGGCGCTCGGGAGAGCGGGCGGGTGAGTCACCCACACAAAGGAAAAGGGCCTTTCC
GTCCTCAGCCGTCGCTTCATGTGACTCCACGGAGTACCGGGCGCCGTCCAGGCACCTCGATTAGTTCTCG
AGCTTTTGGAGTACGTCGTCTTTAGGTTGGGGGGAGGGGTTTTATGCGATGGAGTTTCCCCACACTGAGT
GGGTGGAGACTGAAGTTAGGCCAGCTTGGCACTTGATGTAATTCTCCTTGGAATTTGCCCTTTTTGAGTT
TGGATCTTGGTTCATTCTCAAGCCTCAGACAGTGGTTCAAAGTTTTTTTCTTCCATTTCAGGTGTCGTGA
GGAATTCTGCAGTCGACGGTACCGCGGGCCCGGGATCCAGGCCTAAGCTTACGCGTCCTAGCGCTACCGG
TCGCCACCATGGTGAGCAAGGGCGAGGAGCTGTTCACCGGGGTGGTGCCCATCCTGGTCGAGCTGGACGG
CGACGTAAACGGCCACAAGTTCAGCGTGTCCGGCGAGGGCGAGGGCGATGCCACCTACGGCAAGCTGACC
CTGAAGTTCATCTGCACCACCGGCAAGCTGCCCGTGCCCTGGCCCACCCTCGTGACCACCCTGACCTACG
GCGTGCAGTGCTTCAGCCGCTACCCCGACCACATGAAGCAGCACGACTTCTTCAAGTCCGCCATGCCCGA
AGGCTACGTCCAGGAGCGCACCATCTTCTTCAAGGACGACGGCAACTACAAGACCCGCGCCGAGGTGAAG
TTCGAGGGCGACACCCTGGTGAACCGCATCGAGCTGAAGGGCATCGACTTCAAGGAGGACGGCAACATCC
TGGGGCACAAGCTGGAGTACAACTACAACAGCCACAACGTCTATATCATGGCCGACAAGCAGAAGAACGG
CATCAAGGTGAACTTCAAGATCCGCCACAACATCGAGGACGGCAGCGTGCAGCTCGCCGACCACTACCAG
CAGAACACCCCCATCGGCGACGGCCCCGTGCTGCTGCCCGACAACCACTACCTGAGCACCCAGTCCGCCC
TGAGCAAAGACCCCAACGAGAAGCGCGATCACATGGTCCTGCTGGAGTTCGTGACCGCCGCCGGGATCAC
TCTCGGCATGGACGAGCTGTACAAGTCCGGACTCAGATCTCGACTAGCTAGTAGCTAGCTAGCTAGTCGA
GCTCAAGCTTCGGAATTCGATATCAAGCTTATCGCGATACCGTCGACCTCGAGGGAATTCCGATAATCAA
CCTCTGGATTACAAAATTTGTGAAAGATTGACTGGTATTCTTAACTATGTTGCTCCTTTTACGCTATGTG
GATACGCTGCTTTAATGCCTTTGTATCATGCTATTGCTTCCCGTATGGCTTTCATTTTCTCCTCCTTGTA
TAAATCCTGGTTGCTGTCTCTTTATGAGGAGTTGTGGCCCGTTGTCAGGCAACGTGGCGTGGTGTGCACT
GTGTTTGCTGACGCAACCCCCACTGGTTGGGGCATTGCCACCACCTGTCAGCTCCTTTCCGGGACTTTCG
CTTTCCCCCTCCCTATTGCCACGGCGGAACTCATCGCCGCCTGCCTTGCCCGCTGCTGGACAGGGGCTCG
GCTGTTGGGCACTGACAATTCCGTGGTGTTGTCGGGGAAGCTGACGTCCTTTCCATGGCTGCTCGCCTGT
GTTGCCACCTGGATTCTGCGCGGGACGTCCTTCTGCTACGTCCCTTCGGCCCTCAATCCAGCGGACCTTC
CTTCCCGCGGCCTGCTGCCGGCTCTGCGGCCTCTTCCGCGTCTTCGCCTTCGCCCTCAGACGAGTCGGAT
CTCCCTTTGGGCCGCCTCCCCGCATCGGGAATTCGAGCTCGGTACCTTTAAGACCAATGACTTACAAGGC
AGCTGTAGATCTTAGCCACTTTTTAAAAGAAAAGGGGGGACTGGAAGGGCTAATTCACTCCCAACGAAGA
CAAGATGGGATCAATTCACCATGGGAATAACTTCGTATAGCATACATTATACGAAGTTATGCTGCTTTTT
GCTTGTACTGGGTCTCTCTGGTTAGACCAGATCTGAGCCTGGGAGCTCTCTGGCTAACTAGGGAACCCAC
TGCTTAAGCCTCAATAAAGCTTGCCTTGAGTGCTTCAAGTAGTGTGTGCCCGTCTGTTGTGTGACTCTGG
TAACTAGAGATCCCTCAGACCCTTTTAGTCAGTGTGGAAAATCTCTAGCAGCATCTAGAATTAATTCCGT
GTATTCTATAGTGTCACCTAAATCGTATGTGTATGATACATAAGGTTATGTATTAATTGTAGCCGCGTTC
TAACGACAATATGTACAAGCCTAATTGTGTAGCATCTGGCTTACTGAAGCAGACCCTATCATCTCTCTCG
TAAACTGCCGTCAGAGTCGGTTTGGTTGGACGAACCTTCTGAGTTTCTGGTAACGCCGTCCCGCACCCGG
AAATGGTCAGCGAACCAATCAGCAGGGTCATCGCTAGCCAGATCCTCTACGCCGGACGCATCGTGGCCGG
CATCACCGGCGCCACAGGTGCGGTTGCTGGCGCCTATATCGCCGACATCACCGATGGGGAAGATCGGGCT
CGCCACTTCGGGCTCATGAGCGCTTGTTTCGGCGTGGGTATGGTGGCAGGCCCCGTGGCCGGGGGACTGT
TGGGCGCCATCTCCTTGCATGCACCATTCCTTGCGGCGGCGGTGCTCAACGGCCTCAACCTACTACTGGG
CTGCTTCCTAATGCAGGAGTCGCATAAGGGAGAGCGTCGAATGGTGCACTCTCAGTACAATCTGCTCTGA
TGCCGCATAGTTAAGCCAGCCCCGACACCCGCCAACACCCGCTGACGCGCCCTGACGGGCTTGTCTGCTC
CCGGCATCCGCTTACAGACAAGCTGTGACCGTCTCCGGGAGCTGCATGTGTCAGAGGTTTTCACCGTCAT
CACCGAAACGCGCGAGACGAAAGGGCCTCGTGATACGCCTATTTTTATAGGTTAATGTCATGATAATAAT
GGTTTCTTAGACGTCAGGTGGCACTTTTCGGGGAAATGTGCGCGGAACCCCTATTTGTTTATTTTTCTAA
ATACATTCAAATATGTATCCGCTCATGAGACAATAACCCTGATAAATGCTTCAATAATATTGAAAAAGGA
AGAGTATGAGTATTCAACATTTCCGTGTCGCCCTTATTCCCTTTTTTGCGGCATTTTGCCTTCCTGTTTT
TGCTCACCCAGAAACGCTGGTGAAAGTAAAAGATGCTGAAGATCAGTTGGGTGCACGAGTGGGTTACATC
GAACTGGATCTCAACAGCGGTAAGATCCTTGAGAGTTTTCGCCCCGAAGAACGTTTTCCAATGATGAGCA
CTTTTAAAGTTCTGCTATGTGGCGCGGTATTATCCCGTATTGACGCCGGGCAAGAGCAACTCGGTCGCCG
CATACACTATTCTCAGAATGACTTGGTTGAGTACTCACCAGTCACAGAAAAGCATCTTACGGATGGCATG
ACAGTAAGAGAATTATGCAGTGCTGCCATAACCATGAGTGATAACACTGCGGCCAACTTACTTCTGACAA
CGATCGGAGGACCGAAGGAGCTAACCGCTTTTTTGCACAACATGGGGGATCATGTAACTCGCCTTGATCG
TTGGGAACCGGAGCTGAATGAAGCCATACCAAACGACGAGCGTGACACCACGATGCCTGTAGCAATGGCA
ACAACGTTGCGCAAACTATTAACTGGCGAACTACTTACTCTAGCTTCCCGGCAACAATTAATAGACTGGA
TGGAGGCGGATAAAGTTGCAGGACCACTTCTGCGCTCGGCCCTTCCGGCTGGCTGGTTTATTGCTGATAA
ATCTGGAGCCGGTGAGCGTGGGTCTCGCGGTATCATTGCAGCACTGGGGCCAGATGGTAAGCCCTCCCGT
ATCGTAGTTATCTACACGACGGGGAGTCAGGCAACTATGGATGAACGAAATAGACAGATCGCTGAGATAG
GTGCCTCACTGATTAAGCATTGGTAACTGTCAGACCAAGTTTACTCATATATACTTTAGATTGATTTAAA
ACTTCATTTTTAATTTAAAAGGATCTAGGTGAAGATCCTTTTTGATAATCTCATGACCAAAATCCCTTAA
CGTGAGTTTTCGTTCCACTGAGCGTCAGACCCCGTAGAAAAGATCAAAGGATCTTCTTGAGATCCTTTTT
TTCTGCGCGTAATCTGCTGCTTGCAAACAAAAAAACCACCGCTACCAGCGGTGGTTTGTTTGCCGGATCA
AGAGCTACCAACTCTTTTTCCGAAGGTAACTGGCTTCAGCAGAGCGCAGATACCAAATACTGTCCTTCTA
GTGTAGCCGTAGTTAGGCCACCACTTCAAGAACTCTGTAGCACCGCCTACATACCTCGCTCTGCTAATCC
TGTTACCAGTGGCTGCTGCCAGTGGCGATAAGTCGTGTCTTACCGGGTTGGACTCAAGACGATAGTTACC
GGATAAGGCGCAGCGGTCGGGCTGAACGGGGGGTTCGTGCACACAGCCCAGCTTGGAGCGAACGACCTAC
ACCGAACTGAGATACCTACAGCGTGAGCATTGAGAAAGCGCCACGCTTCCCGAAGGGAGAAAGGCGGACA
GGTATCCGGTAAGCGGCAGGGTCGGAACAGGAGAGCGCACGAGGGAGCTTCCAGGGGGAAACGCCTGGTA
TCTTTATAGTCCTGTCGGGTTTCGCCACCTCTGACTTGAGCGTCGATTTTTGTGATGCTCGTCAGGGGGG
CGGAGCCTATGGAAAAACGCCAGCAACGCGGCCTTTTTACGGTTCCTGGCCTTTTGCTGGCCTTTTGCTC
ACATGTTCTTTCCTGCGTTATCCCCTGATTCTGTGGATAACCGTATTACCGCCTTTGAGTGAGCTGATAC
CGCTCGCCGCAGCCGAACGACCGAGCGCAGCGAGTCAGTGAGCGAGGAAGCGGAAGAGCGCCCAATACGC
AAACCGCCTCTCCCCGCGCGTTGGCCGATTCATTAATGCAGCTGTGGAATGTGTGTCAGTTAGGGTGTGG
AAAGTCCCCAGGCTCCCCAGCAGGCAGAAGTATGCAAAGCATGCATCTCAATTAGTCAGCAACCAGGTGT
GGAAAGTCCCCAGGCTCCCCAGCAGGCAGAAGTATGCAAAGCATGCATCTCAATTAGTCAGCAACCATAG
TCCCGCCCCTAACTCCGCCCATCCCGCCCCTAACTCCGCCCAGTTCCGCCCATTCTCCGCCCCATGGCTG
ACTAATTTTTTTTATTTATGCAGAGGCCGAGGCCGCCTCGGCCTCTGAGCTATTCCAGAAGTAGTGAGGA
GGCTTTTTTGGAGGCCTAGGCTTTTGCAAAAAGCTTGGACACAAGACAGGCTTGCGAGATATGTTTGAGA
ATACCACTTTATCCCGCGTCAGGGAGAGGCAGTGCGTAAAAAGACGCGGACTCATGTGAAATACTGGTTT
TTAGTGCGCCAGATCTCTATAATCTCGCGCAACCTATTTTCCCCTCGAACACTTTTTAAGCCGTAGATAA
ACAGGCTGGGACACTTCACATGAGCGAAAAATACATCGTCACCTGGGACATGTTGCAGATCCATGCACGT
AAACTCGCAAGCCGACTGATGCCTTCTGAACAATGGAAAGGCATTATTGCCGTAAGCCGTGGCGGTCTGT
ACCGGGTGCGTTACTGGCGCGTGAACTGGGTATTCGTCATGTCGATACCGTTTGTATTTCCAGCTACGAT
CACGACAACCAGCGCGAGCTTAAAGTGCTGAAACGCGCAGAAGGCGATGGCGAAGGCTTCATCGTTATTG
ATGACCTGGTGGATACCGGTGGTACTGCGGTTGCGATTCGTGAAATGTATCCAAAAGCGCACTTTGTCAC
CATCTTCGCAAAACCGGCTGGTCGTCCGCTGGTTGATGACTATGTTGTTGATATCCCGCAAGATACCTGG
ATTGAACAGCCGTGGGATATGGGCGTCGTATTCGTCCCGCCAATCTCCGGTCGCTAATCTTTTCAACGCC
TGGCACTGCCGGGCGTTGTTCTTTTTAACTTCAGGCGGGTTACAATAGTTTCCAGTAAGTATTCTGGAGG
CTGCATCCATGACACAGGCAAACCTGAGCGAAACCCTGTTCAAACCCCGCTTTAAACATCCTGAAACCTC
GACGCTAGTCCGCCGCTTTAATCACGGCGCACAACCGCCTGTGCAGTCGGCCCTTGATGGTAAAACCATC
CCTCACTGGTATCGCATGATTAACCGTCTGATGTGGATCTGGCGCGGCATTGACCCACGCGAAATCCTCG
ACGTCCAGGCACGTATTGTGATGAGCGATGCCGAACGTACCGACGATGATTTATACGATACGGTGATTGG
CTACCGTGGCGGCAACTGGATTTATGAGTGGGCCCCGGATCTTTGTGAAGGAACCTTACTTCTGTGGTGT
GACATAATTGGACAAACTACCTACAGAGATTTAAAGCTCTAAGGTAAATATAAAATTTTTAAGTGTATAA
TGTGTTAAACTACTGATTCTAATTGTTTGTGTATTTTAGATTCCAACCTATGGAACTGATGAATGGGAGC
AGTGGTGGAATGCCTTTAATGAGGAAAACCTGTTTTGCTCAGAAGAAATGCCATCTAGTGATGATGAGGC
TACTGCTGACTCTCAACATTCTACTCCTCCAAAAAAGAAGAGAAAGGTAGAAGACCCCAAGGACTTTCCT
TCAGAATTGCTAAGTTTTTTGAGTCATGCTGTGTTTAGTAATAGAACTCTTGCTTGCTTTGCTATTTACA
CCACAAAGGAAAAAGCTGCACTGCTATACAAGAAAATTATGGAAAAATATTCTGTAACCTTTATAAGTAG
GCATAACAGTTATAATCATAACATACTGTTTTTTCTTACTCCACACAGGCATAGAGTGTCTGCTATTAAT
AACTATGCTCAAAAATTGTGTACCTTTAGCTTTTTAATTTGTAAAGGGGTTAATAAGGAATATTTGATGT
ATAGTGCCTTGACTAGAGATCATAATCAGCCATACCACATTTGTAGAGGTTTTACTTGCTTTAAAAAACC
TCCCACACCTCCCCCTGAACCTGAAACATAAAATGAATGCAATTGTTGTTGTTAACTTGTTTATTGCAGC
TTATAATGGTTACAAATAAAGCAATAGCATCACAAATTTCACAAATAAAGCATTTTTTTCACTGCATTCT
AGTTGTGGTTTGTCCAAACTCATCAATGTATCTTATCATGTCTGGATCAACTGGATAACTCAAGCTAACC
AAAATCATCCCAAACTTCCCACCCCATACCCTATTACCACTGCCAATTACCTAGTGGTTTCATTTACTCT
AAACCTGTGATTCCTCTGAATTATTTTCATTTTAAAGAAATTGTATTTGTTAAATATGTACTACAAACTT
AGT
Features (pLannotate 1.2.2; 36 found; start..end, strand, type, name):
      3..332     +  CDS            nef (fragment): NEF_HV1BR - Experimental evidence at protein level: Swiss-Prot protein existence level 1. Extracellular Nef protein targets CD4(+) T-lymphocytes for apoptosis by interacting with CXCR4 surface receptors (PubMed:14990729). From Human immunodeficiency virus type 1 group M subtype B (isolate BRU/LAI) (HIV-1).
    380..637     +  LTR            5' LTR (truncated): truncated 5' long terminal repeat (LTR) from HIV-1
    684..809     +  misc_feature   HIV-1 Ψ: packaging signal of human immunodeficiency virus type 1
    793..1156    +  CDS            HIV-1 gag (fragment): gag protein from human immunodeficiency virus 1; gag
   1302..1535    +  misc_feature   RRE: The Rev response element (RRE) of HIV-1 allows for Rev-dependent mRNA export from the nucleus to the cytoplasm.
   1912..2012    +  CDS            Rev (fragment): human immunodeficiency virus 1 (HIV-1) Rev protein; rev; enhances nuclear export of unspliced and incompletely spliced viral mRNAs
   2013..2032    -  misc_feature   MCS (fragment): pBluescript multiple cloning site
   2040..2106    +  CDS            small t antigen (fragment): SV40 (simian virus 40) small t antigen
   2132..2343    +  promoter       EF-1α core promoter: core promoter for human elongation factor EF-1α
   2344..2452    +  intron         EF-1α intron A (fragment): intron upstream of the start codon of human EF-1α
   3078..3281    +  intron         EF-1α intron A: truncated intron upstream of the start codon of human EF-1α
   3292..3328    +  misc_feature   MCS (fragment): multiple cloning site
   3369..4085    +  CDS            EGFP: EGFP is a basic (constitutively fluorescent) green fluorescent protein published in 1996, derived from Aequorea victoria. It is reported to be a rapidly-maturing weak dimer with moderate acid sensitivity.
   4086..4103    +  misc_feature   MCS (fragment): multiple cloning site
   4142..4185    +  misc_feature   MCS (fragment): pBluescript multiple cloning site
   4195..4783    +  misc_feature   WPRE: woodchuck hepatitis virus posttranscriptional regulatory element
   4802..4906    +  CDS            nef (fragment): NEF_HV1LA - Experimental evidence at protein level: Swiss-Prot protein existence level 1. Extracellular Nef protein targets CD4(+) T-lymphocytes for apoptosis by interacting with CXCR4 surface receptors. From Human immunodeficiency virus type 1 group M subtype B (isolate Lai) (HIV-1).
   4927..4960    +  protein_bind   loxP: Cre-mediated recombination occurs in the 8-bp core sequence (GCATACAT). Cre recombinase
   4980..5160    +  LTR            5' LTR (truncated): truncated 5' long terminal repeat (LTR) from HIV-1
   5185..5203    -  promoter       SP6 promoter: promoter for bacteriophage SP6 RNA polymerase
   5431..5710    +  CDS            TcR (fragment): tetracycline efflux protein; tet; confers resistance to tetracycline
   5711..5759    -  misc_feature   bom (fragment): basis of mobility region from pBR322
   5861..5896    -  CDS            rop (fragment): Rop protein, which maintains plasmids at low copy number; rop
   5991..6095    +  promoter       AmpR promoter: bla
   6096..6956    +  CDS            AmpR: β-lactamase; bla; confers resistance to ampicillin, carbenicillin, and related antibiotics
   7127..7715    +  rep_origin     ori: high-copy-number ColE1/pMB1/pBR322/pUC origin of replication
   7898..7954    +  CDS            lacI (fragment): lac repressor; lacI; The lac repressor binds to the lac operator to inhibit transcription in E. coli. This inhibition can be relieved by adding lactose or isopropyl-β-D-thiogalactopyranoside (IPTG).
   7961..8290    +  promoter       SV40 promoter: SV40 enhancer and early promoter
   8490..8609    +  CDS            gpt (fragment): XGPT_ECOLI - Also known as gpp, gxu. Experimental evidence at protein level: Swiss-Prot protein existence level 1. Purine salvage pathway enzyme that catalyzes the transfer of the ribosyl-5-phosphate group from 5-phospho-alpha-D-ribose 1- diphosphate (PRPP) to the N9 position of the 6-oxopurines guanine and xanthine to form the corresponding ribonucleotides GMP (guanosine 5'- monophosphate) and XMP (xanthosine 5'-monophosphate), with the release of PPi. To a lesser extent, also acts on hypoxanthine (PubMed:9100006, PubMed:3886014). Does not ribophosphorylate adenine (PubMed:3886014). From Esch
   8609..8944    +  CDS            gpt (fragment): XGPT_ECOLI - Also known as gpp, gxu. Experimental evidence at protein level: Swiss-Prot protein existence level 1. Purine salvage pathway enzyme that catalyzes the transfer of the ribosyl-5-phosphate group from 5-phospho-alpha-D-ribose 1- diphosphate (PRPP) to the N9 position of the 6-oxopurines guanine and xanthine to form the corresponding ribonucleotides GMP (guanosine 5'- monophosphate) and XMP (xanthosine 5'-monophosphate), with the release of PPi. To a lesser extent, also acts on hypoxanthine (PubMed:9100006, PubMed:3886014). Does not ribophosphorylate adenine (PubMed:3886014). From Esch
   9039..9344    +  CDS            frsA (fragment): FRSA_ECOLI - Also known as yafA. Experimental evidence at protein level: Swiss-Prot protein existence level 1. Catalyzes the hydrolysis of esters (PubMed:15808744). Displays esterase activity toward pNP-butyrate (PubMed:15808744). May stimulate mixed-acid fermentation by acting as a fermentation/respiration switch that down-regulates respiration and up- regulates fermentation rates (PubMed:15169777). From Escherichia coli (strain K12).
   9348..9422    +  CDS            small t antigen (fragment): SV40 (simian virus 40) small t antigen
   9424..9489    +  intron         small t intron: SV40 (simian virus 40) small t antigen intron
   9619..9639    +  CDS            SV40 NLS: nuclear localization signal of SV40 (simian virus 40) large T antigen
   9958..10041   +  CDS            large T antigen (fragment): large T antigen from SV40 (simian virus 40)
  10064..10198   +  polyA_signal   SV40 poly(A) signal: SV40 polyadenylation signal
