[The description below was written by a language model from this plasmid's Addgene catalogue record and pLannotate feature annotations shown in this document.]
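Description:
pLOX-EWgfp is an HIV-1-derived lentiviral transfer vector built on the pHR backbone, designed for EGFP expression in mammalian cells and for later Cre-mediated removal of the integrated provirus. It is propagated in E. coli as a high-copy plasmid with a ColE1/pUC-type origin and β-lactamase (ampicillin resistance). Recombination-deficient strains are recommended because of the repeated LTR sequences. The plasmid backbone outside the viral unit also carries pBR322 remnants and an SV40 promoter–gpt–SV40 small t intron/poly(A) cassette, annotated only as fragments. The record gives no role for this cassette.

The viral portion runs from the 5' LTR through the Ψ packaging signal, a partial gag sequence and the Rev response element. Together these allow Rev-dependent export and encapsidation of the vector RNA when packaging functions are supplied in trans. Downstream, the human EF-1α promoter with its first intron drives EGFP. A WPRE follows the reporter to enhance transcript stability and expression. A single loxP site lies within the 3' LTR region. Because the 3' U3 is copied to both ends of the provirus during reverse transcription, the integrated vector should end up flanked by two loxP sites, so Cre recombinase can excise the intervening cassette.

The associated publication concerns high-level transgene expression in human hematopoietic progenitors and differentiated blood lineages using improved lentiviral vectors, which fits use as a constitutive, reversible GFP marking vector. The depositor notes that the full sequence is approximated and not fully verified, so the automated annotation, including the LTR calls and the split EF-1α intron, should be read with caution.
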