Addgene plasmid #12242: pLOX-EWgfp
Depositing lab: Didier Trono. Depositing organization: Swiss Federal Institute of Technology (EPFL). Publication: High-level transgene expression in human hematopoietic progenitors and differentiated blood lineages after transduction with improved lentiviral vectors. Salmon P, Kindler V, Ducrey O, Chapuis B, Zubler RH, Trono D. Blood. 2000 Nov 15. 96(10):3392-8. PubMed 11071633.
Backbone
  Vector backbone: pHR
  Backbone size w/o insert (bp): 10363
  Vector type: Mammalian Expression, Lentiviral, Cre/Lox
Growth in bacteria
  Bacterial resistance: Ampicillin, 100 μg/mL
  Growth temperature: 37°C
  Growth strain: Stbl3
  Growth instructions: Use Stbl3 or HB101 to reduce chance of recombination. Grow at 37C
  Copy number: High Copy
Gene/Insert
  Gene/Insert name: eGFP
  Mutation: EF1a promoter is upstream of GFP. LoxP in 3' LTR.
  Cloning method: Restriction Enzyme
  Sequencing primers: 5′ EGFP_N primer rev for promoter
Terms and licenses: Academic/Nonprofit Terms; Industry Terms: Not Available to Industry
Depositor comments: Please note that the full sequence for this plasmid is approximated and not fully verified. Please visit the Trono lab http://tronolab.epfl.ch for cloning strategies, protocols, publications, and more.
How to cite: pLOX-EWgfp was a gift from Didier Trono (Addgene plasmid # 12242 ; http://n2t.net/addgene:12242 ; RRID:Addgene_12242)
