>Addgene plasmid #12242 | pLOX-EWgfp | addgene partial sequence | sequence record 18799 | EGFP-N 5'-CGTCGCCGTCCAGCTCGACCAG-3'
TCCTCGCCCTTGCTCACCATGGTGGCGACCGGTAGCGCTAGGACGCGTAAGCTTAGGCCTGGATCCCGGG
CCCGCGGTACCGTCGACTGCAGAATTCCTCACGACACCTGAAATGGAAGAAAAAAACTTTGAACCACTGT
CTGAGGCTTGAGAATGAACCAAGATCCAAACTCAAAAAGGGCAAATTCCAAGGAGAATTACATCAAGTGC
CAAGCTGGCCTAACTTCAGTCTCCACCCACTCAGTGTGGGGAAACTCCATCGCATAAAACCCCTCCCCCC
AACCTAAAGACGACGTACTCCAAAAGCTCGAGAACTAATCGAGGTGCCTGGACGGCGCCCGGTACTCCGT
GGAGTCACATGAAGCGACGGCTGAGGACGGAAAGGCCCTTTTCCTTTGTGTGGGTGACTCACCCGCCCGC
TCTCCCGAGCGCCGCGTCCTCCATTTTGAGCTCCCTGCAGCAGGGCCGGGAAGCGGCCATCTTTCCGCTC
ACGCAACTGGTGCCGACCGGGCCAGCCTTGCCGCCCAGGGCGGGGCGATACACGGCGGCGCGAGGCCAGG
CACCAGAGCAGGCCGGCCAGCTTGAGACTACCCCCGTCCGATTCTCGGTGGCCGCGCTCGCAGGCCCCGC
CTCGCCGAACATGTGCGCTGGGACGCACGGGCCCCGTCGCCGCCCG
